>Addgene plasmid #138929 | pPD934 ZF37x6-Compact_EYFP | addgene full sequence | sequence record 324550 | Addgene NGS Result
GTGCCACCTGACGTCGACGGATCGGGAGATCTGCGAGTCAGTGCAGACGGCAAGTGGTCGATGAGGACGT
GTACGCTGAGGACGTGTGATCTGAGGACGTGTGCTTTGAGGACGTGTAGCCTGAGGACGTGTGCCGTGAG
GACGTGTACGCTCTCTAGAGGGTATATAATGGGGGCCACTAGTCTACTACCAGAGCTCATCGCTAGCGCC
ACCATGGTGAGCAAGGGCGAGGAGCTGTTCACCGGGGTGGTGCCCATCCTGGTCGAGCTGGACGGCGACG
TAAACGGCCACAAGTTCAGCGTGTCCGGCGAGGGCGAGGGCGATGCCACCTACGGCAAGCTGACCCTGAA
GTTCATCTGCACCACCGGCAAGCTGCCCGTGCCCTGGCCCACCCTCGTGACCACCTTCGGCTACGGCCTG
CAGTGCTTCGCCCGCTACCCCGACCACATGAAGCAGCACGACTTCTTCAAGTCCGCCATGCCCGAAGGCT
ACGTCCAGGAGCGCACCATCTTCTTCAAGGACGACGGCAACTACAAGACCCGCGCCGAGGTGAAGTTCGA
GGGCGACACCCTGGTGAACCGCATCGAGCTGAAGGGCATCGACTTCAAGGAGGACGGCAACATCCTGGGG
CACAAGCTGGAGTACAACTACAACAGCCACAACGTCTATATCATGGCCGACAAGCAGAAGAACGGCATCA
AGGTGAACTTCAAGATCCGCCACAACATCGAGGACGGCAGCGTGCAGCTCGCCGACCACTACCAGCAGAA
CACCCCCATCGGCGACGGCCCCGTGCTGCTGCCCGACAACCACTACCTGAGCTACCAGTCCGCCCTGAGC
AAAGACCCCAACGAGAAGCGCGATCACATGGTCCTGCTGGAGTTCGTGACCGCCGCCGGGATCACTCTCG
GCATGGACGAGCTGTACAAGTAGGCGGCCGCTCGAGTCTAGAGGGCCCGTTTAAACCCGCTGATCAGCCT
CGACTGTGCCTTCTAGTTGCCAGCCATCTGTTGTTTGCCCCTCCCCCGTGCCTTCCTTGACCCTGGAAGG
TGCCACTCCCACTGTCCTTTCCTAATAAAATGAGGAAATTGCATCGCATTGTCTGAGTAGGTGTCATTCT
ATTCTGGGGGGTGGGGTGGGGCAGGACAGCAAGGGGGAGGATTGGGAAGTCAATAGCAGGCATGCTGGGG
ATGCGGTGGGCTCTATGGCTTCTGAGGCGGAAAGAACCAGCTGGGGCTCTAGGGGGTATCCCC
[124 nt withheld, positions 1254-1377]
C
[91 nt withheld, positions 1379-1469]
A
[49 nt withheld, positions 1471-1519]
CCTTTGACGTTGGAGTCCACGTTCTTT
[37 nt withheld, positions 1547-1583]
ACCCTATCTCGGTCTATTCTTTTGATTTATAAGGGATTTTGCCGATTTCGGCCTATTGGTTAAAAAATGA
GCTGATTTAACAAAAATTTAACGCGAATTAATTCTGTGGAATGTGTGTCAGTTAGGCTCAATTAGTCAGC
AACCATAGTCCCGCCCCTAACTCCGCCCATCCCGCCCCTAACTCCGCCCAGTTCCGCCCATTCTCCGCCC
CATGGCTGACTAATTTTTTTTATTTATGCAGAGGCCGAGGCCGCCTCTGCCTCTGAGCTATTCCAGAAGT
AGTGAGGAGGCTTTTTTGGAGGCCTAGGCTTTTGCAAAAAGCTCCCGGGAGCTTGTATATCCATTTTCGG
AGGTTGGGCTTCGGAATCGTTTTCCGGGACGCCGGCTGGATGATCCTCCAGCGCGGGGATCTCATGCTGG
AGTTCTTCGCCCACCCCAACTTGTTTATTGCAGCTTATAATGGTTACAAATAAAGCAATAGCATCACAAA
TTTCACAAATAAAGCATTTTTTTCACTGCATTCTAGTTGTGGTTTGTCCAAACTCATCAATGTATCTTAT
CATGTCTGTATACCGTCGACCTCTAGCTAGAGCTTGGCGTAATCATGGTCATAGCTGTTTCCTGTGTGAA
ATTGTTATCCGCTCACAATTCCACACAACATACGAGCCGGAAGCATAAAGTGTAAAGCCTGGGGTGCCTA
ATGAGTGAGCTAACTCACATTAATTGCGTTGCGCTCACTGCCCGCTTTCCAGTCGGGAAACCTGTCGTGC
CAGCTGCATTAATGAATCGGCCAACGCGCGGGGAGAGGCGGTTTGCGTATTGGGCGCTCTTCCGCTTCCT
CGCTCACTGACTCGCTGCGCTCGGTCGTTCGGCTGCGGCGAGCGGTATCAGCTCACTCAAAGGCGGTAAT
ACGGTTATCCACAGAATCAGGGGATAACGCAGGAAAGAACATGTGAGCAAAAGGCCAGCAAAAGGCCAGG
AACCGTAAAAAGGCCGCGTTGCTGGCGTTTTTCCATAGGCTCCGCCCCCCTGACGAGCATCACAAAAATC
GACGCTCAAGTCAGAGGTGGCGAAACCCGACAGGACTATAAAGATACCAGGCGTTTCCCCCTGGAAGCTC
CCTCGTGCGCTCTCCTGTTCCGACCCTGCCGCTTACCGGATACCTGTCCGCCTTTCTCCCTTCGGGAAGC
GTGGCGCTTTCTCATAGCTCACGCTGTAGGTATCTCAGTTCGGTGTAGGTCGTTCGCTCCAAGCTGGGCT
GTGTGCACGAACCCCCCGTTCAGCCCGACCGCTGCGCCTTATCCGGTAACTATCGTCTTGAGTCCAACCC
GGTAAGACACGACTTATCGCCACTGGCAGCAGCCACTGGTAACAGGATTAGCAGAGCGAGGTATGTAGGC
GGTGCTACAGAGTTCTTGAAGTGGTGGCCTAACTACGGCTACACTAGAAGAACAGTATTTGGTATCTGCG
CTCTGCTGAAGCCAGTTACCTTCGGAAAAAGAGTTGGTAGCTCTTGATCCGGCAAACAAACCACCGCTGG
TAGCGGTGGTTTTTTTGTTTGCAAGCAGCAGATTACGCGCAGAAAAAAAGGATCTCAAGAAGATCCTTTG
ATCTTTTCTACGGGGTCTGACGCTCAGTGGAACGAAAACTCACGTTAAGGGATTTTGGTCATGAGATTAT
CAAAAAGGATCTTCACCTAGATCCTTTTAAATTAAAAATGAAGTTTTAAATCAATCTAAAGTATATATGA
GTAAACTTGGTCTGACAGTTACCAATGCTTAATCAGTGAGGCACCTATCTCAGCGATCTGTCTATTTCGT
TCATCCATAGTTGCCTGACTCCCCGTCGTGTAGATAACTACGATACGGGAGGGCTTACCATCTGGCCCCA
GTGCTGCAATGATACCGCGAGATCCACGCTCACCGGCTCCAGATTTATCAGCAATAAACCAGCCAGCCGG
AAGGGCCGAGCGCAGAAGTGGTCCTGCAACTTTATCCGCCTCCATCCAGTCTATTAATTGTTGCCGGGAA
GCTAGAGTAAGTAGTTCGCCAGTTAATAGTTTGCGCAACGTTGTTGCCATTGCTACAGGCATCGTGGTGT
CACGCTCGTCGTTTGGTATGGCTTCATTCAGCTCCGGTTCCCAACGATCAAGGCGAGTTACATGATCCCC
CATGTTGTGCAAAAAAGCGGTTAGCTCCTTCGGTCCTCCGATCGTTGTCAGAAGTAAGTTGGCCGCAGTG
TTATCACTCATGGTTATGGCAGCACTGCATAATTCTCTTACTGTCATGCCATCCGTAAGATGCTTTTCTG
TGACTGGTGAGTACTCAACCAAGTCATTCTGAGAATAGTGTATGCGGCGACCGAGTTGCTCTTGCCCGGC
GTCAATACGGGATAATACCGCGCCACATAGCAGAACTTTAAAAGTGCTCATCATTGGAAAACGTTCTTCG
GGGCGAAAACTCTCAAGGATCTTACCGCTGTTGAGATCCAGTTCGATGTAACCCACTCGTGCACCCAACT
GATCTTCAGCATCTTTTACTTTCACCAGCGTTTCTGGGTGAGCAAAAACAGGAAGGCAAAATGCCGCAAA
AAAGGGAATAAGGGCGACACGGAAATGTTGAATACTCATACTCTTCCTTTTTCAATATTATTGAAGCATT
TATCAGGGTTATTGTCTCATGAGCGGATACATATTTGAATGTATTTAGAAAAATAAACAAATAGGGGTTC
CGCGCACATTTCCCCGAAAA
Features (pLannotate 1.2.2; 16 found; start..end, strand, type, name):
    156..172     +  promoter       minP (fragment): minimal TATA-box promoter with low basal activity
    214..930     +  CDS            EYFP: EYFP is a basic (constitutively fluorescent) green/yellow fluorescent protein published in 1996, derived from Aequorea victoria. It is reported to be a very rapidly-maturing weak dimer with high acid sensitivity.
    984..1095    +  polyA_signal   bGH poly(A) signal: bovine growth hormone polyadenylation signal
   1212..1233    +  promoter       SV40 promoter (fragment): SV40 enhancer and early promoter
   1254..1682    +  rep_origin     f1 ori (sequence partly withheld): f1 bacteriophage origin of replication; arrow indicates direction of (+) strand synthesis
   1687..1709    +  promoter       SV40 promoter (fragment): SV40 enhancer and early promoter
   1710..1901    +  promoter       SV40 promoter: SV40 early promoter
   1928..2026    +  CDS            ble (fragment): BLE_KLEPN - Experimental evidence at protein level: Swiss-Prot protein existence level 1. Binding protein with a strong affinity to the bleomycin family of antibiotics. Binds to CL990; an antimitotic-antibiotic compound. From Klebsiella pneumoniae.
   2021..2142    +  polyA_signal   SV40 poly(A) signal: SV40 polyadenylation signal
   2215..2231    -  protein_bind   lac operator: The lac repressor binds to the lac operator to inhibit transcription in E. coli. This inhibition can be relieved by adding lactose or isopropyl-β-D-thiogalactopyranoside (IPTG). lac repressor encoded by lacI
   2239..2269    -  promoter       lac promoter: promoter for the E. coli lac operon
   2284..2305    -  protein_bind   CAP binding site: CAP binding activates transcription in the presence of cAMP. E. coli catabolite activator protein
   2318..2410    -  CDS            lacI (fragment): lac repressor; lacI; The lac repressor binds to the lac operator to inhibit transcription in E. coli. This inhibition can be relieved by adding lactose or isopropyl-β-D-thiogalactopyranoside (IPTG).
   2593..3181    -  rep_origin     ori: high-copy-number ColE1/pMB1/pBR322/pUC origin of replication
   3352..4212    -  CDS            AmpR: β-lactamase; bla; confers resistance to ampicillin, carbenicillin, and related antibiotics
   4213..4317    -  promoter       AmpR promoter: bla
