[The description below was written by a language model from this plasmid's Addgene catalogue record and pLannotate feature annotations shown in this document.]
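Description:
pPD934 ZF37x6-Compact_EYFP is a 4.3 kb mammalian reporter plasmid from the COMET toolkit, a set of parts for building customizable genetic programs in mammalian cells. It is built on the pPD540 Reporter Template v3 backbone and is propagated in E. coli as a high-copy plasmid through a ColE1/pUC-type origin, with ampicillin selection provided by the β-lactamase gene and its native promoter. An f1 phage origin is also present, along with lac promoter/operator remnants and a lacI fragment that are typical carry-over from the parental cloning vector.

The payload is a synthetic inducible promoter, ZF37x6-Compact, cloned between retained BglII and NheI sites upstream of the reporter. As the name suggests, it presumably comprises six closely spaced binding sites for the zinc finger domain ZF37. The binding-site array itself is not annotated in the feature table, which detects only a short minimal TATA-box promoter fragment just upstream of the reporter. This low-basal core promoter drives EYFP, a yellow Aequorea victoria-derived fluorescent protein, and the transcript is terminated by the bovine growth hormone polyadenylation signal. Fluorescence is therefore expected to stay low unless a cognate ZF37-based transcription factor is supplied in the same cells.

Downstream lies an SV40 early promoter followed by only a fragment of the bleomycin-family resistance gene ble and an SV40 poly(A) signal. The mammalian selection cassette therefore appears truncated, and no functional mammalian marker is recorded. The plasmid is used as an EYFP readout for activity at the ZF37x6-Compact promoter, for example when characterizing synthetic zinc finger regulators.
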