Addgene plasmid #138929: pPD934 ZF37x6-Compact_EYFP
Purpose: EYFP reporter vector for the ZF37x6-Compact promoter
Depositing lab: Joshua Leonard. Depositing organization: Northwestern University. Publication: The COMET toolkit for composing customizable genetic programs in mammalian cells. Donahue PS, Draut JW, Muldoon JJ, Edelstein HI, Bagheri N, Leonard JN. Nat Commun. 2020 Feb 7;11(1):779. doi: 10.1038/s41467-019-14147-5. PubMed 32034124.
Backbone
  Vector backbone: pPD540 Reporter Template v3
  Vector type: Mammalian Expression, Synthetic Biology
Growth in bacteria
  Bacterial resistance: Ampicillin, 100 μg/mL
  Growth temperature: 37°C
  Growth strain: DH5alpha
  Copy number: High Copy
Gene/Insert
  Gene/Insert name: ZF37x6-Compact
  Species: Synthetic
  Promoter: ZF37x6-Compact
  Cloning method: Restriction Enzyme; 5′ cloning site BglII (not destroyed); 3′ cloning site NheI (not destroyed)
  Sequencing primers: 5′ CGACACGGAAATGTTGAATAC; 3′ TAGAAGGCACAGTCGAGG
Terms and licenses: Academic/Nonprofit Terms; Industry Terms: Not Available to Industry
Depositor comments: Leonard Lab plasmid reference number: L1479
How to cite: pPD934 ZF37x6-Compact_EYFP was a gift from Joshua Leonard (Addgene plasmid # 138929 ; http://n2t.net/addgene:138929 ; RRID:Addgene_138929)
