>Addgene plasmid #138929 | pPD934 ZF37x6-Compact_EYFP | depositor partial sequence | sequence record 268525 | ZF37x6-Compact promoter
AGATCTGCGAGTCAGTGCAGACGGCAAGTGGTCGATGAGGACGTGTACGCTGAGGACGTGTGATCTGAGG
ACGTGTGCTTTGAGGACGTGTAGCCTGAGGACGTGTGCCGTGAGGACGTGTACGCTCTCTAGAGGGTATA
TAATGGGGGCCACTAGTCTACTACCAGAGCTCATCGCTAGC
